>Addgene plasmid #175412 | pCDNA4TO-3XFLAG Halo WT nsp1 | addgene full sequence | sequence record 345022 | Addgene NGS Result
GACATTGATTATTGACTAGTTATTAATAGTAATCAATTACGGGGTCATTAGTTCATAGCCCATATATGGA
GTTCCGCGTTACATAACTTACGGTAAATGGCCCGCCTGGCTGACCGCCCAACGACCCCCGCCCATTGACG
TCAATAATGACGTATGTTCCCATAGTAACGCCAATAGGGACTTTCCATTGACGTCAATGGGTGGAGTATT
TACGGTAAACTGCCCACTTGGCAGTACATCAAGTGTATCATATGCCAAGTACGCCCCCTATTGACGTCAA
TGACGGTAAATGGCCCGCCTGGCATTATGCCCAGTACATGACCTTATGGGACTTTCCTACTTGGCAGTAC
ATCTACGTATTAGTCATCGCTATTACCATGGTGATGCGGTTTTGGCAGTACATCAATGGGCGTGGATAGC
GGTTTGACTCACGGGGATTTCCAAGTCTCCACCCCATTGACGTCAATGGGAGTTTGTTTTGGCACCAAAA
TCAACGGGACTTTCCAAAATGTCGTAACAACTCCGCCCCATTGACGCAAATGGGCGGTAGGCGTGTACGG
TGGGAGGTCTATATAAGCAGAGCTCTCCCTATCAGTGATAGAGATCTCCCTATCAGTGATAGAGATCGTC
GACGAGCTCGTTTAGTGAACCGTCAGATCGCCTGGAGACGCCATCCACGCTGTTTTGACCTCCATAGAAG
ACACCGGGACCGATCCAGCCTCCGGACTCTAGCGTTTAAACTTAAGCTTACCAATGATGGACTACAAGGA
CCACGACGGCGACTACAAGGACCACGACATCGACTACAAGGACGACGACGACAAGGGGGCGGCCGCAGAA
ATCGGTACTGGCTTTCCATTCGACCCCCATTATGTGGAAGTCCTGGGCGAGCGCATGCACTACGTCGATG
TTGGTCCGCGCGATGGCACCCCTGTGCTGTTCCTGCACGGTAACCCGACCTCCTCCTACGTGTGGCGCAA
CATCATCCCGCATGTTGCACCGACCCATCGCTGCATTGCTCCAGACCTGATCGGTATGGGCAAATCCGAC
AAACCAGACCTGGGTTATTTCTTCGACGACCACGTCCGCTTCATGGATGCCTTCATCGAAGCCCTGGGTC
TGGAAGAGGTCGTCCTGGTCATTCACGACTGGGGCTCCGCTCTGGGTTTCCACTGGGCCAAGCGCAATCC
AGAGCGCGTCAAAGGTATTGCATTTATGGAGTTCATCCGCCCTATCCCGACCTGGGACGAATGGCCAGAA
TTTGCCCGCGAGACCTTCCAGGCCTTCCGCACCACCGACGTCGGCCGCAAGCTGATCATCGATCAGAACG
TTTTTATCGAGGGTACGCTGCCGATGGGTGTCGTCCGCCCGCTGACTGAAGTCGAGATGGACCATTACCG
CGAGCCGTTCCTGAATCCTGTTGACCGCGAGCCACTGTGGCGCTTCCCAAACGAGCTGCCAATCGCCGGT
GAGCCAGCGAACATCGTCGCGCTGGTCGAAGAATACATGGACTGGCTGCACCAGTCCCCTGTCCCGAAGC
TGCTGTTCTGGGGCACCCCAGGCGTTCTGATCCCACCGGCCGAAGCCGCTCGCCTGGCCAAAAGCCTGCC
TAACTGCAAGGCTGTGGACATCGGCCCGGGTCTGAATCTGCTGCAAGAAGACAACCCGGACCTGATCGGC
AGCGAGATCGCGCGCTGGCTGTCGACGCTCGAGATTTCCGGCGAGCCAACCACTGAGGATCTGTACTTTC
AGAGCGCGGCCGAGAGCCTTGTCCCTGGTTTCAAC
[348 nt withheld, positions 1786-2133]
AACGGTAATAAAGGAGCTGGTGGCCATAGTTACGGCGCCGATCTAAAGTCATTTGACTTAGGCGACGAGC
TTGGCACTGATCCTTATGAAGATTTTCAAGAAAACTGGAACACTAAACATAGCAGTGGTGTTACCCGTGA
ACTCATGCGTGAGCTTAACGGAGGGTAGGGCCGCTCGAGTCTAGAGGGCCCGTTTAAACCCGCTGATCAG
CCTCGACTGTGCCTTCTAGTTGCCAGCCATCTGTTGTTTGCCCCTCCCCCGTGCCTTCCTTGACCCTGGA
AGGTGCCACTCCCACTGTCCTTTCCTAATAAAATGAGGAAATTGCATCGCATTGTCTGAGTAGGTGTCAT
TCTATTCTGGGGGGTGGGGTGGGGCAGGACAGCAAGGGGGAGGATTGGGAAGACAATAGCAGGCATGCTG
GGGATGCGGTGGGCTCTATGGCTTCTGAGGCGGAAAGAACCAGCTGGGGCTCTAGGGGGTATCCCC
[124 nt withheld, positions 2620-2743]
C
[91 nt withheld, positions 2745-2835]
A
[49 nt withheld, positions 2837-2885]
CCTTTGACGTTGGAGTCCACGTTCTTT
[37 nt withheld, positions 2913-2949]
ACCCTATCTCGGTCTATTCTTTTGATTTATAAGGGATTTTGCCGATTTCGGCCTATTGGTTAAAAAATGA
GCTGATTTAACAAAAATTTAACGCGAATTAATTCTGTGGAATGTGTGTCAGTTAGGGTGTGGAAAGTCCC
CAGGCTCCCCAGCAGGCAGAAGTATGCAAAGCATGCATCTCAATTAGTCAGCAACCAGGTGTGGAAAGTC
CCCAGGCTCCCCAGCAGGCAGAAGTATGCAAAGCATGCATCTCAATTAGTCAGCAACCATAGTCCCGCCC
CTAACTCCGCCCATCCCGCCCCTAACTCCGCCCAGTTCCGCCCATTCTCCGCCCCATGGCTGACTAATTT
TTTTTATTTATGCAGAGGCCGAGGCCGCCTCTGCCTCTGAGCTATTCCAGAAGTAGTGAGGAGGCTTTTT
TGGAGGCCTAGGCTTTTGCAAAAAGCTCCCGGGAGCTTGTATATCCATTTTCGGATCTGATCAGCACGTG
TTGACAATTAATCATCGGCATAGTATATCGGCATAGTATAATACGACAAGGTGAGGAACTAAACCATGGC
CAAGTTGACCAGTGCCGTTCCGGTGCTCACCGCGCGCGACGTCGCCGGAGCGGTCGAGTTCTGGACCGAC
CGGCTCGGGTTCTCCCGGGACTTCGTGGAGGACGACTTCGCCGGTGTGGTCCGGGACGACGTGACCCTGT
TCATCAGCGCGGTCCAGGACCAGGTGGTGCCGGACAACACCCTGGCCTGGGTGTGGGTGCGCGGCCTGGA
CGAGCTGTACGCCGAGTGGTCGGAGGTCGTGTCCACGAACTTCCGGGACGCCTCCGGGCCGGCCATGACC
GAGATCGGCGAGCAGCCGTGGGGGCGGGAGTTCGCCCTGCGCGACCCGGCCGGCAACTGCGTGCACTTCG
TGGCCGAGGAGCAGGACTGACACGTGCTACGAGATTTCGATTCCACCGCCGCCTTCTATGAAAGGTTGGG
CTTCGGAATCGTTTTCCGGGACGCCGGCTGGATGATCCTCCAGCGCGGGGATCTCATGCTGGAGTTCTTC
GCCCACCCCAACTTGTTTATTGCAGCTTATAATGGTTACAAATAAAGCAATAGCATCACAAATTTCACAA
ATAAAGCATTTTTTTCACTGCATTCTAGTTGTGGTTTGTCCAAACTCATCAATGTATCTTATCATGTCTG
TATACCGTCGACCTCTAGCTAGAGCTTGGCGTAATCATGGTCATAGCTGTTTCCTGTGTGAAATTGTTAT
CCGCTCACAATTCCACACAACATACGAGCCGGAAGCATAAAGTGTAAAGCCTGGGGTGCCTAATGAGTGA
GCTAACTCACATTAATTGCGTTGCGCTCACTGCCCGCTTTCCAGTCGGGAAACCTGTCGTGCCAGCTGCA
TTAATGAATCGGCCAACGCGCGGGGAGAGGCGGTTTGCGTATTGGGCGCTCTTCCGCTTCCTCGCTCACT
GACTCGCTGCGCTCGGTCGTTCGGCTGCGGCGAGCGGTATCAGCTCACTCAAAGGCGGTAATACGGTTAT
CCACAGAATCAGGGGATAACGCAGGAAAGAACATGTGAGCAAAAGGCCAGCAAAAGGCCAGGAACCGTAA
AAAGGCCGCGTTGCTGGCGTTTTTCCATAGGCTCCGCCCCCCTGACGAGCATCACAAAAATCGACGCTCA
AGTCAGAGGTGGCGAAACCCGACAGGACTATAAAGATACCAGGCGTTTCCCCCTGGAAGCTCCCTCGTGC
GCTCTCCTGTTCCGACCCTGCCGCTTACCGGATACCTGTCCGCCTTTCTCCCTTCGGGAAGCGTGGCGCT
TTCTCATAGCTCACGCTGTAGGTATCTCAGTTCGGTGTAGGTCGTTCGCTCCAAGCTGGGCTGTGTGCAC
GAACCCCCCGTTCAGCCCGACCGCTGCGCCTTATCCGGTAACTATCGTCTTGAGTCCAACCCGGTAAGAC
ACGACTTATCGCCACTGGCAGCAGCCACTGGTAACAGGATTAGCAGAGCGAGGTATGTAGGCGGTGCTAC
AGAGTTCTTGAAGTGGTGGCCTAACTACGGCTACACTAGAAGAACAGTATTTGGTATCTGCGCTCTGCTG
AAGCCAGTTACCTTCGGAAAAAGAGTTGGTAGCTCTTGATCCGGCAAACAAACCACCGCTGGTAGCGGTG
GTTTTTTTGTTTGCAAGCAGCAGATTACGCGCAGAAAAAAAGGATCTCAAGAAGATCCTTTGATCTTTTC
TACGGGGTCTGACGCTCAGTGGAACGAAAACTCACGTTAAGGGATTTTGGTCATGAGATTATCAAAAAGG
ATCTTCACCTAGATCCTTTTAAATTAAAAATGAAGTTTTAAATCAATCTAAAGTATATATGAGTAAACTT
GGTCTGACAGTTACCAATGCTTAATCAGTGAGGCACCTATCTCAGCGATCTGTCTATTTCGTTCATCCAT
AGTTGCCTGACTCCCCGTCGTGTAGATAACTACGATACGGGAGGGCTTACCATCTGGCCCCAGTGCTGCA
ATGATACCGCGAGACCCACGCTCACCGGCTCCAGATTTATCAGCAATAAACCAGCCAGCCGGAAGGGCCG
AGCGCAGAAGTGGTCCTGCAACTTTATCCGCCTCCATCCAGTCTATTAATTGTTGCCGGGAAGCTAGAGT
AAGTAGTTCGCCAGTTAATAGTTTGCGCAACGTTGTTGCCATTGCTACAGGCATCGTGGTGTCACGCTCG
TCGTTTGGTATGGCTTCATTCAGCTCCGGTTCCCAACGATCAAGGCGAGTTACATGATCCCCCATGTTGT
GCAAAAAAGCGGTTAGCTCCTTCGGTCCTCCGATCGTTGTCAGAAGTAAGTTGGCCGCAGTGTTATCACT
CATGGTTATGGCAGCACTGCATAATTCTCTTACTGTCATGCCATCCGTAAGATGCTTTTCTGTGACTGGT
GAGTACTCAACCAAGTCATTCTGAGAATAGTGTATGCGGCGACCGAGTTGCTCTTGCCCGGCGTCAATAC
GGGATAATACCGCGCCACATAGCAGAACTTTAAAAGTGCTCATCATTGGAAAACGTTCTTCGGGGCGAAA
ACTCTCAAGGATCTTACCGCTGTTGAGATCCAGTTCGATGTAACCCACTCGTGCACCCAACTGATCTTCA
GCATCTTTTACTTTCACCAGCGTTTCTGGGTGAGCAAAAACAGGAAGGCAAAATGCCGCAAAAAAGGGAA
TAAGGGCGACACGGAAATGTTGAATACTCATACTCTTCCTTTTTCAATATTATTGAAGCATTTATCAGGG
TTATTGTCTCATGAGCGGATACATATTTGAATGTATTTAGAAAAATAAACAAATAGGGGTTCCGCGCACA
TTTCCCCGAAAAGTGCCACCTGACGTCGACGGATCGGGAGATCTCCCGATCCCCTATGGTGCACTCTCAG
TACAATCTGCTCTGATGCCGCATAGTTAAGCCAGTATCTGCTCCCTGCTTGTGTGTTGGAGGTCGCTGAG
TAGTGCGCGAGCAAAATTTAAGCTACAACAAGGCAAGGCTTGACCGACAATTGCATGAAGAATCTGCTTA
GGGTTAGGCGTTTTGCGCTGCTTCGCGATGTACGGGCCAGATATACGCGTT
Features (pLannotate 1.2.2; 25 found; start..end, strand, type, name):
      1..380     +  enhancer       CMV enhancer: human cytomegalovirus immediate early enhancer
    381..584     +  promoter       CMV promoter: human cytomegalovirus (CMV) immediate early promoter
    586..605     +  promoter       PLtetO-1 promoter (fragment): modified phage lambda PL promoter with tet operator sites (Lutz and Bujard, 1997)
    607..626     +  promoter       PLtetO-1 promoter (fragment): modified phage lambda PL promoter with tet operator sites (Lutz and Bujard, 1997)
    634..667     +  promoter       TRE3GV promoter (fragment): 3rd-generation Tet-responsive promoter that can be activated by binding of Tet-On® 3G, optimized for retroviral and lentiviral vectors
    805..825     +  CDS            FLAG (fragment): FLAG® epitope tag, followed by an enterokinase cleavage site
    835..1722    +  CDS            HaloTag®: modified bacterial dehalogenase that forms covalent bonds with chloroalkane derivatives
   1735..1755    +  CDS            TEV site: tobacco etch virus (TEV) protease recognition and cleavage site
   1762..2298    +  CDS            R1A_SARS2 (fragment) (sequence partly withheld): Experimental evidence at protein level: Swiss-Prot protein existence level 1. [Non-structural protein 10]: Plays a pivotal role in viral transcription by stimulating both nsp14 3'-5' exoribonuclease and nsp16 2'-O-methyltransferase activities. Therefore plays an essential role in viral mRNAs cap methylation. From Severe acute respiratory syndrome coronavirus 2 (2019-nCoV) (SARS-CoV-2).
   2350..2574    +  polyA_signal   bGH poly(A) signal: bovine growth hormone polyadenylation signal
   2578..2599    +  promoter       SV40 promoter (fragment): SV40 enhancer and early promoter
   2620..3048    +  rep_origin     f1 ori (sequence partly withheld): f1 bacteriophage origin of replication; arrow indicates direction of (+) strand synthesis
   3062..3391    +  promoter       SV40 promoter: SV40 enhancer and early promoter
   3439..3486    +  promoter       EM7 promoter: synthetic bacterial promoter&nbsp
   3505..3879    +  CDS            BleoR: antibiotic-binding protein; Sh ble from Streptoalloteichus hindustanus; confers resistance to bleomycin, phleomycin, and Zeocin™
   3889..4014    +  CDS            ble (fragment): BLE_KLEPN - Experimental evidence at protein level: Swiss-Prot protein existence level 1. Binding protein with a strong affinity to the bleomycin family of antibiotics. Binds to CL990; an antimitotic-antibiotic compound. From Klebsiella pneumoniae.
   4009..4130    +  polyA_signal   SV40 poly(A) signal: SV40 polyadenylation signal
   4203..4219    -  protein_bind   lac operator: The lac repressor binds to the lac operator to inhibit transcription in E. coli. This inhibition can be relieved by adding lactose or isopropyl-β-D-thiogalactopyranoside (IPTG). lac repressor encoded by lacI
   4227..4257    -  promoter       lac promoter: promoter for the E. coli lac operon
   4272..4293    -  protein_bind   CAP binding site: CAP binding activates transcription in the presence of cAMP. E. coli catabolite activator protein
   4306..4398    -  CDS            lacI (fragment): lac repressor; lacI; The lac repressor binds to the lac operator to inhibit transcription in E. coli. This inhibition can be relieved by adding lactose or isopropyl-β-D-thiogalactopyranoside (IPTG).
   4581..5169    -  rep_origin     ori: high-copy-number ColE1/pMB1/pBR322/pUC origin of replication
   5340..6200    -  CDS            AmpR: β-lactamase; bla; confers resistance to ampicillin, carbenicillin, and related antibiotics
   6201..6305    -  promoter       AmpR promoter: bla
   6364..6416    -  misc_feature   bom (fragment): basis of mobility region from pBR322
