[The description below was written by a language model from this plasmid's Addgene catalogue record and pLannotate feature annotations shown in this document.]
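Description:
pCDNA4TO-3XFLAG Halo WT nsp1 is a mammalian expression plasmid of about 6.6 kb, built on the pCDNA4 (pcDNA4/TO-type) backbone, that produces wild-type SARS-CoV-2 nsp1 as an N-terminally tagged fusion protein. It is maintained in E. coli through a high-copy ColE1/pUC origin with ampicillin resistance (AmpR). It also carries an f1 origin and remnants of lac regulatory sequence typical of this backbone family. For selection in mammalian cells, an SV40 early promoter drives the Sh ble gene (BleoR) with an SV40 polyadenylation signal, conferring Zeocin resistance. An EM7 promoter upstream of the same gene also allows its expression in bacteria.

The expression cassette uses the CMV immediate-early enhancer and promoter, followed directly by two short matches to tet operator sequence. This fits the "TO" design, in which transcription is constitutive in ordinary cells but can be repressed by the Tet repressor and induced with tetracycline or doxycycline in lines that express it. The open reading frame encodes a 3XFLAG epitope (only a FLAG fragment is annotated), then HaloTag, a TEV protease cleavage site, and the roughly 540 bp nsp1 coding region, and it ends at the bGH polyadenylation signal. The automated annotation labels the insert as a fragment of the viral replicase polyprotein and attaches a description of nsp10, but the size and the catalogue entry identify it as nsp1, the N-terminal product of ORF1ab. The FLAG epitope allows detection and immunoprecipitation, HaloTag allows covalent labelling or capture with chloroalkane ligands, and the TEV site allows removal of the tags. The stated purpose is expression of wild-type nsp1 in mammalian cells, and the associated study examined how nsp1 suppresses cellular gene expression while preserving viral gene expression.
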