Addgene plasmid #175412: pCDNA4TO-3XFLAG Halo WT nsp1
Purpose: Expressing WT CoV2 nsp1 in mammalian cells. This contains a 3XFLAG Halo tag fusion to nsp1.
Depositing lab: Britt Glaunsinger. Depositing organization: University of California, Berkeley. Publication: The N-terminal domain of SARS-CoV-2 nsp1 plays key roles in suppression of cellular gene expression and preservation of viral gene expression. Mendez AS, Ly M, Gonzalez-Sanchez AM, Hartenian E, Ingolia NT, Cate JH, Glaunsinger BA. Cell Rep. 2021 Oct 19;37(3):109841. doi: 10.1016/j.celrep.2021.109841. Epub 2021 Sep 30. PubMed 34624207.
Backbone
  Vector backbone: pCDNA4
  Backbone size w/o insert (bp): 6028
  Total vector size (bp): 6567
  Vector type: Mammalian Expression
  Selectable markers: Zeocin
Growth in bacteria
  Bacterial resistance: Ampicillin, 100 μg/mL
  Growth temperature: 37°C
  Growth strain: DH5alpha
  Copy number: High Copy
Gene/Insert
  Gene/Insert name: CoV2 nsp1 (alt name: nsp1)
  Species: CoV2
  Insert size (bp): 539
  Entrez Gene: ORF1ab (a.k.a. GU280_gp01)
  Promoter: CMV
  Tag / fusion protein: 3XFLAG Halo (N terminal on backbone)
  Cloning method: Unknown
  Sequencing primers: 5′ CMV forward; 3′ BGH reverse
Terms and licenses: Academic/Nonprofit Terms; Industry Terms: Not Available to Industry
How to cite: pCDNA4TO-3XFLAG Halo WT nsp1 was a gift from Britt Glaunsinger (Addgene plasmid # 175412 ; http://n2t.net/addgene:175412 ; RRID:Addgene_175412)
